Addgene plasmid #185915: pCMV-T7-ABE8.20m-nSpCas9-P2A-EGFP (KAC1158)
Purpose: pCMV and pT7 plasmid encoding human codon optimized ABE8.20m A-to-G base editor with nickase SpCas9(D10A) and P2A-EGFP
Depositing lab: Benjamin Kleinstiver. Depositing organization: Massachusetts General Hospital. Publication: Optimization of base editors for the functional correction of SMN2 as a treatment for spinal muscular atrophy. Alves CRR, Ha LL, Yaworski R, Sutton ER, Lazzarotto CR, Christie KA, Reilly A, Beauvais A, Doll RM, de la Cruz D, Maguire CA, Swoboda KJ, Tsai SQ, Kothary R, Kleinstiver BP. Nat Biomed Eng. 2023 Dec 6. doi: 10.1038/s41551-023-01132-z. PubMed 38057426.
Backbone
  Vector backbone: pCMV_ABEmax_P2A_GFP
  Backbone manufacturer: Addgene Plasmid #112101
  Vector type: Mammalian Expression ; in vitro transcription; T7 promoter
Growth in bacteria
  Bacterial resistance: Ampicillin, 100 μg/mL
  Growth temperature: 37°C
  Growth strain: DH5alpha
  Copy number: High Copy
Gene/Insert
  Gene/Insert name: human codon optimized ABE8.20m-nSpCas9-P2A-EGFP (alt name: KAC1158)
  Species: Synthetic
  Mutation: nSpCas9=D10A
  Promoter: CMV and T7
  Tag / fusion protein: BPNLS (N terminal on insert); BPNLS-3xFLAG-P2A-EGFP (C terminal on insert)
  Cloning method: Gibson Cloning
  Sequencing primers: 5′ oBK6928-CCAAGTCTCCACCCCATTGACG; 3′ oBK219-GGGAGTGGCACCTTCCAGGGTC
Terms and licenses: Academic/Nonprofit Terms; Industry Terms: Not Available to Industry
Depositor comments: Please visit https://www.biorxiv.org/content/10.1101/2023.01.20.524978v1 for bioRxiv preprint.
How to cite: pCMV-T7-ABE8.20m-nSpCas9-P2A-EGFP (KAC1158) was a gift from Benjamin Kleinstiver (Addgene plasmid # 185915 ; http://n2t.net/addgene:185915 ; RRID:Addgene_185915)
