[The description below was written by a language model from this plasmid's Addgene catalogue record and pLannotate feature annotations shown in this document.]
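Description:
pCMV-T7-ABE8.20m-nSpCas9-P2A-EGFP (KAC1158) is a 9,033-nt mammalian expression plasmid that can also serve as a template for in vitro transcription. It was built by Gibson cloning on the pCMV_ABEmax_P2A_GFP backbone. It is maintained in E. coli through a high-copy ColE1/pUC-type origin and selected with ampicillin via the β-lactamase (AmpR) gene and its native promoter. Short lac promoter/operator, lacI, SV40 promoter, MCS and bom fragments annotated in the backbone appear to be cloning-vector remnants with no stated function.

The payload is a single human codon-optimized open reading frame encoding the ABE8.20m adenine (A-to-G) base editor. The CMV immediate-early enhancer and promoter drive transcription in mammalian cells. A T7 promoter placed just downstream allows the same coding sequence to be transcribed by T7 RNA polymerase to produce mRNA. The reading frame begins with an N-terminal bipartite nuclear localization signal (BPNLS). An engineered deaminase domain follows, annotated by similarity to E. coli TadA, and it is joined to SpCas9 carrying the D10A mutation. The annotation tool labels the N-terminal Cas9 portion as "dCas9", but the record specifies a nickase with only D10A. This form cuts one strand of the target DNA, the configuration commonly used in base editors. At the C terminus are a second BPNLS, a 3xFLAG epitope for detection, and a P2A ribosome-skipping peptide followed by EGFP. Cells expressing the editor therefore co-produce a separate green fluorescent marker that can be used to identify or sort them. A bGH polyadenylation signal terminates the transcript.

No guide RNA cassette is annotated, so the guide would have to be supplied separately. The associated publication concerns optimizing base editors to correct SMN2 as an approach to spinal muscular atrophy.
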