Features (pLannotate 1.2.2; 18 found; start..end, strand, type, name):
    132..335     +  promoter       CMV promoter: human cytomegalovirus (CMV) immediate early promoter
    377..395     +  promoter       T7 promoter: promoter for bacteriophage T7 RNA polymerase
    466..960     +  CDS            tadA: TADA_ECOLI - Also known as yfhC. Experimental evidence at protein level: Swiss-Prot protein existence level 1. Catalyzes the deamination of adenosine to inosine at the wobble position 34 of tRNA(Arg2). Essential for cell viability. From Escherichia coli (strain K12).
   1060..2661    +  CDS            dCas9(N): N-terminal portion of catalytically inactive Streptococcus pyogenes dCas9 carrying the D10A mutation (Zetsche et al., 2015)
   2662..5156    +  CDS            Cas9(C) (fragment): C-terminal portion of Streptococcus pyogenes Cas9 (Zetsche et al., 2015)
   5290..6006    +  CDS            EGFP: EGFP is a basic (constitutively fluorescent) green fluorescent protein published in 1996, derived from Aequorea victoria. It is reported to be a rapidly-maturing weak dimer with moderate acid sensitivity.
   6094..6318    +  polyA_signal   bGH poly(A) signal: bovine growth hormone polyadenylation signal
   6322..6343    +  promoter       SV40 promoter (fragment): SV40 enhancer and early promoter
   6348..6364    +  misc_feature   MCS (fragment): pBluescript multiple cloning site
   6413..6429    -  protein_bind   lac operator: The lac repressor binds to the lac operator to inhibit transcription in E. coli. This inhibition can be relieved by adding lactose or isopropyl-β-D-thiogalactopyranoside (IPTG). lac repressor encoded by lacI
   6437..6467    -  promoter       lac promoter: promoter for the E. coli lac operon
   6482..6503    -  protein_bind   CAP binding site: CAP binding activates transcription in the presence of cAMP. E. coli catabolite activator protein
   6516..6608    -  CDS            lacI (fragment): lac repressor; lacI; The lac repressor binds to the lac operator to inhibit transcription in E. coli. This inhibition can be relieved by adding lactose or isopropyl-β-D-thiogalactopyranoside (IPTG).
   6791..7379    -  rep_origin     ori: high-copy-number ColE1/pMB1/pBR322/pUC origin of replication
   7550..8410    -  CDS            AmpR: β-lactamase; bla; confers resistance to ampicillin, carbenicillin, and related antibiotics
   8411..8515    -  promoter       AmpR promoter: bla
   8586..8630    -  misc_feature   bom (fragment): basis of mobility region from pBR322
   8785..131     +  enhancer       CMV enhancer (across the origin): human cytomegalovirus immediate early enhancer
>Addgene plasmid #185915 | pCMV-T7-ABE8.20m-nSpCas9-P2A-EGFP (KAC1158) | addgene full sequence | sequence record 367353 | Addgene NGS Result
ATATGCCAAGTACGCCCCCTATTGACGTCAATGACGGTAAATGGCCCGCCTGGCATTATGCCCAGTACAT
GACCTTATGGGACTTTCCTACTTGGCAGTACATCTACGTATTAGTCATCGCTATTACCATGGTGATGCGG
TTTTGGCAGTACATCAATGGGCGTGGATAGCGGTTTGACTCACGGGGATTTCCAAGTCTCCACCCCATTG
ACGTCAATGGGAGTTTGTTTTGGCACCAAAATCAACGGGACTTTCCAAAATGTCGTAACAACTCCGCCCC
ATTGACGCAAATGGGCGGTAGGCGTGTACGGTGGGAGGTCTATATAAGCAGAGCTGGTTTAGTGAACCGT
CAGATCCGCTAGAGATCCGCGGCCGCTAATACGACTCACTATAGGGAGAGCCGCCACCATGAAACGGACA
GCCGACGGAAGCGAGTTCGAGTCACCAAAGAAGAAGCGGAAAGTCTCTGAGGTGGAGTTTTCCCACGAGT
ACTGGATGAGACATGCCCTGACCCTGGCCAAGAGGGCACGCGATGAGAGGGAGGTGCCTGTGGGAGCCGT
GCTGGTGCTGAACAATAGAGTGATCGGCGAGGGCTGGAACAGAGCCATCGGCCTGCACGACCCAACAGCC
CATGCCGAAATTATGGCCCTGAGACAGGGCGGCCTGGTCATGCAGAACTACAGACTGTACGACGCCACCC
TGTACAGCACATTCGAGCCTTGCGTGATGTGCGCCGGCGCCATGATCCACTCTAGGATCGGCCGCGTGGT
GTTTGGCGTGAGGAACGCAAAAACCGGCGCCGCAGGCTCCCTGATGGACGTGCTGCACCACCCCGGCATG
AATCACCGCGTCGAAATTACCGAGGGAATCCTGGCAGATGAATGTGCCGCCCTGCTGTGCAGATTCTTTC
GGATGCCTAGAAGAGTGTTCAATGCTCAGAAGAAGGCCCAGAGCTCCACCGACTCCGGAGGATCTAGCGG
AGGCTCCTCTGGCTCTGAGACACCTGGCACAAGCGAGAGCGCAACACCTGAAAGCAGCGGGGGCAGCAGC
GGGGGGTCAGACAAGAAGTACAGCATCGGCCTGGCCATCGGCACCAACTCTGTGGGCTGGGCCGTGATCA
CCGACGAGTACAAGGTGCCCAGCAAGAAATTCAAGGTGCTGGGCAACACCGACCGGCACAGCATCAAGAA
GAACCTGATCGGAGCCCTGCTGTTCGACAGCGGCGAAACAGCCGAGGCCACCCGGCTGAAGAGAACCGCC
AGAAGAAGATACACCAGACGGAAGAACCGGATCTGCTATCTGCAAGAGATCTTCAGCAACGAGATGGCCA
AGGTGGACGACAGCTTCTTCCACAGACTGGAAGAGTCCTTCCTGGTGGAAGAGGATAAGAAGCACGAGCG
GCACCCCATCTTCGGCAACATCGTGGACGAGGTGGCCTACCACGAGAAGTACCCCACCATCTACCACCTG
AGAAAGAAACTGGTGGACAGCACCGACAAGGCCGACCTGCGGCTGATCTATCTGGCCCTGGCCCACATGA
TCAAGTTCCGGGGCCACTTCCTGATCGAGGGCGACCTGAACCCCGACAACAGCGACGTGGACAAGCTGTT
CATCCAGCTGGTGCAGACCTACAACCAGCTGTTCGAGGAAAACCCCATCAACGCCAGCGGCGTGGACGCC
AAGGCCATCCTGTCTGCCAGACTGAGCAAGAGCAGACGGCTGGAAAATCTGATCGCCCAGCTGCCCGGCG
AGAAGAAGAATGGCCTGTTCGGAAACCTGATTGCCCTGAGCCTGGGCCTGACCCCCAACTTCAAGAGCAA
CTTCGACCTGGCCGAGGATGCCAAACTGCAGCTGAGCAAGGACACCTACGACGACGACCTGGACAACCTG
CTGGCCCAGATCGGCGACCAGTACGCCGACCTGTTTCTGGCCGCCAAGAACCTGTCCGACGCCATCCTGC
TGAGCGACATCCTGAGAGTGAACACCGAGATCACCAAGGCCCCCCTGAGCGCCTCTATGATCAAGAGATA
CGACGAGCACCACCAGGACCTGACCCTGCTGAAAGCTCTCGTGCGGCAGCAGCTGCCTGAGAAGTACAAA
GAGATTTTCTTCGACCAGAGCAAGAACGGCTACGCCGGCTACATTGACGGCGGAGCCAGCCAGGAAGAGT
TCTACAAGTTCATCAAGCCCATCCTGGAAAAGATGGACGGCACCGAGGAACTGCTCGTGAAGCTGAACAG
AGAGGACCTGCTGCGGAAGCAGCGGACCTTCGACAACGGCAGCATCCCCCACCAGATCCACCTGGGAGAG
CTGCACGCCATTCTGCGGCGGCAGGAAGATTTTTACCCATTCCTGAAGGACAACCGGGAAAAGATCGAGA
AGATCCTGACCTTCCGCATCCCCTACTACGTGGGCCCTCTGGCCAGGGGAAACAGCAGATTCGCCTGGAT
GACCAGAAAGAGCGAGGAAACCATCACCCCCTGGAACTTCGAGGAAGTGGTGGACAAGGGCGCTTCCGCC
CAGAGCTTCATCGAGCGGATGACCAACTTCGATAAGAACCTGCCCAACGAGAAGGTGCTGCCCAAGCACA
GCCTGCTGTACGAGTACTTCACCGTGTATAACGAGCTGACCAAAGTGAAATACGTGACCGAGGGAATGAG
AAAGCCCGCCTTCCTGAGCGGCGAGCAGAAAAAGGCCATCGTGGACCTGCTGTTCAAGACCAACCGGAAA
GTGACCGTGAAGCAGCTGAAAGAGGACTACTTCAAGAAAATCGAGTGCTTCGACTCCGTGGAAATCTCCG
GCGTGGAAGATCGGTTCAACGCCTCCCTGGGCACATACCACGATCTGCTGAAAATTATCAAGGACAAGGA
CTTCCTGGACAATGAGGAAAACGAGGACATTCTGGAAGATATCGTGCTGACCCTGACACTGTTTGAGGAC
AGAGAGATGATCGAGGAACGGCTGAAAACCTATGCCCACCTGTTCGACGACAAAGTGATGAAGCAGCTGA
AGCGGCGGAGATACACCGGCTGGGGCAGGCTGAGCCGGAAGCTGATCAACGGCATCCGGGACAAGCAGTC
CGGCAAGACAATCCTGGATTTCCTGAAGTCCGACGGCTTCGCCAACAGAAACTTCATGCAGCTGATCCAC
GACGACAGCCTGACCTTTAAAGAGGACATCCAGAAAGCCCAGGTGTCCGGCCAGGGCGATAGCCTGCACG
AGCACATTGCCAATCTGGCCGGCAGCCCCGCCATTAAGAAGGGCATCCTGCAGACAGTGAAGGTGGTGGA
CGAGCTCGTGAAAGTGATGGGCCGGCACAAGCCCGAGAACATCGTGATCGAAATGGCCAGAGAGAACCAG
ACCACCCAGAAGGGACAGAAGAACAGCCGCGAGAGAATGAAGCGGATCGAAGAGGGCATCAAAGAGCTGG
GCAGCCAGATCCTGAAAGAACACCCCGTGGAAAACACCCAGCTGCAGAACGAGAAGCTGTACCTGTACTA
CCTGCAGAATGGGCGGGATATGTACGTGGACCAGGAACTGGACATCAACCGGCTGTCCGACTACGATGTG
GACCATATCGTGCCTCAGAGCTTTCTGAAGGACGACTCCATCGACAACAAGGTGCTGACCAGAAGCGACA
AGAACCGGGGCAAGAGCGACAACGTGCCCTCCGAAGAGGTCGTGAAGAAGATGAAGAACTACTGGCGGCA
GCTGCTGAACGCCAAGCTGATTACCCAGAGAAAGTTCGACAATCTGACCAAGGCCGAGAGAGGCGGCCTG
AGCGAACTGGATAAGGCCGGCTTCATCAAGAGACAGCTGGTGGAAACCCGGCAGATCACAAAGCACGTGG
CACAGATCCTGGACTCCCGGATGAACACTAAGTACGACGAGAATGACAAGCTGATCCGGGAAGTGAAAGT
GATCACCCTGAAGTCCAAGCTGGTGTCCGATTTCCGGAAGGATTTCCAGTTTTACAAAGTGCGCGAGATC
AACAACTACCACCACGCCCACGACGCCTACCTGAACGCCGTCGTGGGAACCGCCCTGATCAAAAAGTACC
CTAAGCTGGAAAGCGAGTTCGTGTACGGCGACTACAAGGTGTACGACGTGCGGAAGATGATCGCCAAGAG
CGAGCAGGAAATCGGCAAGGCTACCGCCAAGTACTTCTTCTACAGCAACATCATGAACTTTTTCAAGACC
GAGATTACCCTGGCCAACGGCGAGATCCGGAAGCGGCCTCTGATCGAGACAAACGGCGAAACCGGGGAGA
TCGTGTGGGATAAGGGCCGGGATTTTGCCACCGTGCGGAAAGTGCTGAGCATGCCCCAAGTGAATATCGT
GAAAAAGACCGAGGTGCAGACAGGCGGCTTCAGCAAAGAGTCTATCCTGCCCAAGAGGAACAGCGATAAG
CTGATCGCCAGAAAGAAGGACTGGGACCCTAAGAAGTACGGCGGCTTCGACAGCCCCACCGTGGCCTATT
CTGTGCTGGTGGTGGCCAAAGTGGAAAAGGGCAAGTCCAAGAAACTGAAGAGTGTGAAAGAGCTGCTGGG
GATCACCATCATGGAAAGAAGCAGCTTCGAGAAGAATCCCATCGACTTTCTGGAAGCCAAGGGCTACAAA
GAAGTGAAAAAGGACCTGATCATCAAGCTGCCTAAGTACTCCCTGTTCGAGCTGGAAAACGGCCGGAAGA
GAATGCTGGCCTCTGCCGGCGAACTGCAGAAGGGAAACGAACTGGCCCTGCCCTCCAAATATGTGAACTT
CCTGTACCTGGCCAGCCACTATGAGAAGCTGAAGGGCTCCCCCGAGGATAATGAGCAGAAACAGCTGTTT
GTGGAACAGCACAAGCACTACCTGGACGAGATCATCGAGCAGATCAGCGAGTTCTCCAAGAGAGTGATCC
TGGCCGACGCTAATCTGGACAAAGTGCTGTCCGCCTACAACAAGCACCGGGATAAGCCCATCAGAGAGCA
GGCCGAGAATATCATCCACCTGTTTACCCTGACCAATCTGGGAGCCCCTGCCGCCTTCAAGTACTTTGAC
ACCACCATCGACCGGAAGAGGTACACCAGCACCAAAGAGGTGCTGGACGCCACCCTGATCCACCAGAGCA
TCACCGGCCTGTACGAGACACGGATCGACCTGTCTCAGCTGGGAGGTGACTCTGGCGGCTCAAAAAGAAC
CGCCGACGGCAGCGAATTCGAGCCCAAGAAGAAGAGGAAAGTCGGAAGCGGAGCTACTAACTTCAGCCTG
CTGAAGCAGGCTGGAGACGTGGAGGAGAACCCTGGACCTATGGTGAGCAAGGGCGAGGAGCTGTTCACCG
GGGTGGTGCCCATCCTGGTCGAGCTGGACGGCGACGTAAACGGCCACAAGTTCAGCGTGTCCGGCGAGGG
CGAGGGCGATGCCACCTACGGCAAGCTGACCCTGAAGTTCATCTGCACCACCGGCAAGCTGCCCGTGCCC
TGGCCCACCCTCGTGACCACCCTGACCTATGGAGTGCAGTGCTTCAGCCGCTACCCCGACCACATGAAGC
AGCACGACTTCTTCAAGTCCGCCATGCCCGAAGGCTACGTCCAGGAGCGCACCATCTTCTTCAAGGACGA
CGGCAACTACAAGACCCGCGCCGAGGTGAAGTTCGAGGGCGACACCCTGGTGAACCGCATCGAGCTGAAG
GGCATCGACTTCAAGGAGGACGGCAACATCCTGGGGCACAAGCTGGAGTACAACTACAACAGCCACAACG
TCTATATCATGGCCGACAAGCAGAAGAACGGCATCAAGGTGAACTTCAAGATCCGCCACAACATCGAGGA
CGGCAGCGTGCAGCTCGCCGACCACTACCAGCAGAACACCCCCATCGGCGACGGCCCCGTGCTGCTGCCC
GACAACCACTACCTGAGCACCCAGTCCGCCCTGAGCAAAGACCCCAACGAGAAGCGCGATCACATGGTCC
TGCTGGAGTTCGTGACCGCCGCCGGGATCACTCTCGGCATGGACGAGCTGTACAAGTCTGGTGGTTCTCC
CAAGAAGAAGAGGAAAGTCTAACCGGTCATCATCACCATCACCATTGAGTTTAAACCCGCTGATCAGCCT
CGACTGTGCCTTCTAGTTGCCAGCCATCTGTTGTTTGCCCCTCCCCCGTGCCTTCCTTGACCCTGGAAGG
TGCCACTCCCACTGTCCTTTCCTAATAAAATGAGGAAATTGCATCGCATTGTCTGAGTAGGTGTCATTCT
ATTCTGGGGGGTGGGGTGGGGCAGGACAGCAAGGGGGAGGATTGGGAAGACAATAGCAGGCATGCTGGGG
ATGCGGTGGGCTCTATGGCTTCTGAGGCGGAAAGAACCAGCTGGGGCTCGATACCGTCGACCTCTAGCTA
GAGCTTGGCGTAATCATGGTCATAGCTGTTTCCTGTGTGAAATTGTTATCCGCTCACAATTCCACACAAC
ATACGAGCCGGAAGCATAAAGTGTAAAGCCTAGGGTGCCTAATGAGTGAGCTAACTCACATTAATTGCGT
TGCGCTCACTGCCCGCTTTCCAGTCGGGAAACCTGTCGTGCCAGCTGCATTAATGAATCGGCCAACGCGC
GGGGAGAGGCGGTTTGCGTATTGGGCGCTCTTCCGCTTCCTCGCTCACTGACTCGCTGCGCTCGGTCGTT
CGGCTGCGGCGAGCGGTATCAGCTCACTCAAAGGCGGTAATACGGTTATCCACAGAATCAGGGGATAACG
CAGGAAAGAACATGTGAGCAAAAGGCCAGCAAAAGGCCAGGAACCGTAAAAAGGCCGCGTTGCTGGCGTT
TTTCCATAGGCTCCGCCCCCCTGACGAGCATCACAAAAATCGACGCTCAAGTCAGAGGTGGCGAAACCCG
ACAGGACTATAAAGATACCAGGCGTTTCCCCCTGGAAGCTCCCTCGTGCGCTCTCCTGTTCCGACCCTGC
CGCTTACCGGATACCTGTCCGCCTTTCTCCCTTCGGGAAGCGTGGCGCTTTCTCATAGCTCACGCTGTAG
GTATCTCAGTTCGGTGTAGGTCGTTCGCTCCAAGCTGGGCTGTGTGCACGAACCCCCCGTTCAGCCCGAC
CGCTGCGCCTTATCCGGTAACTATCGTCTTGAGTCCAACCCGGTAAGACACGACTTATCGCCACTGGCAG
CAGCCACTGGTAACAGGATTAGCAGAGCGAGGTATGTAGGCGGTGCTACAGAGTTCTTGAAGTGGTGGCC
TAACTACGGCTACACTAGAAGAACAGTATTTGGTATCTGCGCTCTGCTGAAGCCAGTTACCTTCGGAAAA
AGAGTTGGTAGCTCTTGATCCGGCAAACAAACCACCGCTGGTAGCGGTGGTTTTTTTGTTTGCAAGCAGC
AGATTACGCGCAGAAAAAAAGGATCTCAAGAAGATCCTTTGATCTTTTCTACGGGGTCTGACACTCAGTG
GAACGAAAACTCACGTTAAGGGATTTTGGTCATGAGATTATCAAAAAGGATCTTCACCTAGATCCTTTTA
AATTAAAAATGAAGTTTTAAATCAATCTAAAGTATATATGAGTAAACTTGGTCTGACAGTTACCAATGCT
TAATCAGTGAGGCACCTATCTCAGCGATCTGTCTATTTCGTTCATCCATAGTTGCCTGACTCCCCGTCGT
GTAGATAACTACGATACGGGAGGGCTTACCATCTGGCCCCAGTGCTGCAATGATACCGCGAGACCCACGC
TCACCGGCTCCAGATTTATCAGCAATAAACCAGCCAGCCGGAAGGGCCGAGCGCAGAAGTGGTCCTGCAA
CTTTATCCGCCTCCATCCAGTCTATTAATTGTTGCCGGGAAGCTAGAGTAAGTAGTTCGCCAGTTAATAG
TTTGCGCAACGTTGTTGCCATTGCTACAGGCATCGTGGTGTCACGCTCGTCGTTTGGTATGGCTTCATTC
AGCTCCGGTTCCCAACGATCAAGGCGAGTTACATGATCCCCCATGTTGTGCAAAAAAGCGGTTAGCTCCT
TCGGTCCTCCGATCGTTGTCAGAAGTAAGTTGGCCGCAGTGTTATCACTCATGGTTATGGCAGCACTGCA
TAATTCTCTTACTGTCATGCCATCCGTAAGATGCTTTTCTGTGACTGGTGAGTACTCAACCAAGTCATTC
TGAGAATAGTGTATGCGGCGACCGAGTTGCTCTTGCCCGGCGTCAATACGGGATAATACCGCGCCACATA
GCAGAACTTTAAAAGTGCTCATCATTGGAAAACGTTCTTCGGGGCGAAAACTCTCAAGGATCTTACCGCT
GTTGAGATCCAGTTCGATGTAACCCACTCGTGCACCCAACTGATCTTCAGCATCTTTTACTTTCACCAGC
GTTTCTGGGTGAGCAAAAACAGGAAGGCAAAATGCCGCAAAAAAGGGAATAAGGGCGACACGGAAATGTT
GAATACTCATACTCTTCCTTTTTCAATATTATTGAAGCATTTATCAGGGTTATTGTCTCATGAGCGGATA
CATATTTGAATGTATTTAGAAAAATAAACAAATAGGGGTTCCGCGCACATTTCCCCGAAAAGTGCCACCT
GACGTCGACGGATCGGGAGATCGATCTCCCGATCCCCTAGGGTCGACTCTCAGTACAATCTGCTCTGATG
CCGCATAGTTAAGCCAGTATCTGCTCCCTGCTTGTGTGTTGGAGGTCGCTGAGTAGTGCGCGAGCAAAAT
TTAAGCTACAACAAGGCAAGGCTTGACCGACAATTGCATGAAGAATCTGCTTAGGGTTAGGCGTTTTGCG
CTGCTTCGCGATGTACGGGCCAGATATACGCGTTGACATTGATTATTGACTAGTTATTAATAGTAATCAA
TTACGGGGTCATTAGTTCATAGCCCATATATGGAGTTCCGCGTTACATAACTTACGGTAAATGGCCCGCC
TGGCTGACCGCCCAACGACCCCCGCCCATTGACGTCAATAATGACGTATGTTCCCATAGTAACGCCAATA
GGGACTTTCCATTGACGTCAATGGGTGGAGTATTTACGGTAAACTGCCCACTTGGCAGTACATCAAGTGT
ATC
